Addgene plasmid #183655: SopB-EGFP
Purpose: C-terminally tagged Salmonella Typhimurium SopB for mammalian expression
Depositing lab: Sergio Grinstein. Publication: Kinase-independent synthesis of 3-phosphorylated phosphoinositides by a phosphotransferase. Walpole GFW, Pacheco J, Chauhan N, Clark J, Anderson KE, Abbas YM, Brabant-Kirwan D, Montano-Rendon F, Liu Z, Zhu H, Brumell JH, Deiters A, Stephens LR, Hawkins PT, Hammond GRV, Grinstein S, Fairn GD. Nat Cell Biol. 2022 Apr 28. pii: 10.1038/s41556-022-00895-y. doi: 10.1038/s41556-022-00895-y. PubMed 35484249.
Backbone
  Vector backbone: pEGFP-N1
  Backbone manufacturer: Clontech
  Vector type: Mammalian Expression
  Selectable markers: Neomycin (select with G418)
Growth in bacteria
  Bacterial resistance: Kanamycin, 50 μg/mL
  Growth temperature: 37°C
  Growth strain: DH5alpha
  Copy number: High Copy
Gene/Insert
  Gene/Insert name: sopB (alt name: sigD)
  Species: Salmonella enterica serovar Typhimurium
  Entrez Gene: sopB (a.k.a. STM1091)
  Promoter: CMV
  Tag / fusion protein: EGFP (C terminal on insert)
  Cloning method: Restriction Enzyme; 5′ cloning site Unknown (unknown if destroyed)
  Sequencing primers: 5′ CMV-Fwd; 3′ SV40pA-R
Terms and licenses: Academic/Nonprofit Terms; Industry Terms: Not Available to Industry
How to cite: SopB-EGFP was a gift from Sergio Grinstein (Addgene plasmid # 183655 ; http://n2t.net/addgene:183655 ; RRID:Addgene_183655)
