[The description below was written by a language model from this plasmid's Addgene catalogue record and pLannotate feature annotations shown in this document.]
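Description:
SopB-EGFP is a mammalian expression plasmid of about 6.4 kb built on the Clontech pEGFP-N1 backbone. It carries the Salmonella enterica serovar Typhimurium effector gene sopB (also called sigD) fused at its C terminus to EGFP. The fusion is transcribed from the human cytomegalovirus immediate-early enhancer and promoter. The sopB coding sequence sits just downstream of the remaining part of the multiple cloning site, followed after a short linker region by the mammalian codon-optimised EGFP coding sequence and an SV40 polyadenylation signal. The restriction sites used for cloning are not recorded.

The plasmid is propagated in E. coli from a high-copy ColE1/pUC-type origin, and an f1 origin is also present. A single Tn5 aminoglycoside phosphotransferase (NeoR/KanR) cassette provides both selections. The bacterial bla promoter drives it for kanamycin resistance in bacteria, and the SV40 enhancer/early promoter drives it for G418 selection in mammalian cells, with an HSV TK poly(A) signal terminating the transcript. The short large T antigen, ble and bGH poly(A) fragments in the automated annotation are most likely residual backbone sequence rather than functional parts.

SopB is a type III secretion effector that Salmonella injects into host cells. There it remodels phosphoinositides at the plasma membrane and on the Salmonella-containing vacuole, which promotes membrane ruffling, actin rearrangement and invasion. Expressing the EGFP fusion by transfection lets researchers see where SopB localises and study its effects on host lipid signalling without infection. This fits the associated study on kinase-independent synthesis of 3-phosphorylated phosphoinositides.
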