Features (pLannotate 1.2.2; 15 found; start..end, strand, type, name):
     74..377     +  enhancer       CMV enhancer: human cytomegalovirus immediate early enhancer
    378..581     +  promoter       CMV promoter: human cytomegalovirus (CMV) immediate early promoter
    604..648     +  misc_feature   MCS (fragment): multiple cloning site
    650..2332    +  CDS            sopB: SOPB_SALTY - Also known as sigD. Experimental evidence at protein level: Swiss-Prot protein existence level 1. Converts phosphatidylinositol 3,4,5-trisphosphate (PtdIns 3,4,5-P3) to PtdIns 3-P and prevents the transition of PtdIns 3-P to PtdIns 3,5-P2. It is one of the known effectors injected by Salmonella into the host cell and is required for invasion and for an efficient generation and maintenance of Salmonella-containing vacuole (SVC). Alteration of the phosphoinositide composition of the plasma membrane causes membrane ruffling and actin cytoskeleton rearrangements. The persistence of Pt
   2360..3079    +  CDS            EGFP: the original enhanced GFP (Yang et al., 1996) mammalian codon-optimized
   3096..3179    +  CDS            large T antigen (fragment): large T antigen from SV40 (simian virus 40)
   3202..3323    +  polyA_signal   SV40 poly(A) signal: SV40 polyadenylation signal
   3357..3785    -  rep_origin     f1 ori (sequence partly withheld): f1 bacteriophage origin of replication; arrow indicates direction of (+) strand synthesis
   3812..3916    +  promoter       AmpR promoter: bla
   3918..4275    +  promoter       SV40 promoter: SV40 enhancer and early promoter
   4310..5104    +  CDS            NeoR/KanR: aminoglycoside phosphotransferase from Tn5; aph(3')-II (or nptII); confers resistance to neomycin, kanamycin, and G418 (Geneticin®)
   5125..5277    +  CDS            ble (fragment): BLE_KLEPN - Experimental evidence at protein level: Swiss-Prot protein existence level 1. Binding protein with a strong affinity to the bleomycin family of antibiotics. Binds to CL990; an antimitotic-antibiotic compound. From Klebsiella pneumoniae.
   5336..5383    +  polyA_signal   HSV TK poly(A) signal: herpes simplex virus thymidine kinase polyadenylation signal (Cole and Stacy, 1985)
   5474..5490    -  polyA_signal   bGH poly(A) signal (fragment): bovine growth hormone polyadenylation signal
   5712..6300    +  rep_origin     ori: high-copy-number ColE1/pMB1/pBR322/pUC origin of replication
>Addgene plasmid #183655 | SopB-EGFP | addgene full sequence | sequence record 360223 | Addgene NGS Result
TACCGCCATGCATTAGTTATTAATAGTAATCAATTACGGGGTCATTAGTTCATAGCCCATATATGGAGTT
CCGCGTTACATAACTTACGGTAAATGGCCCGCCTGGCTGACCGCCCAACGACCCCCGCCCATTGACGTCA
ATAATGACGTATGTTCCCATAGTAACGCCAATAGGGACTTTCCATTGACGTCAATGGGTGGAGTATTTAC
GGTAAACTGCCCACTTGGCAGTACATCAAGTGTATCATATGCCAAGTACGCCCCCTATTGACGTCAATGA
CGGTAAATGGCCCGCCTGGCATTATGCCCAGTACATGACCTTATGGGACTTTCCTACTTGGCAGTACATC
TACGTATTAGTCATCGCTATTACCATGGTGATGCGGTTTTGGCAGTACATCAATGGGCGTGGATAGCGGT
TTGACTCACGGGGATTTCCAAGTCTCCACCCCATTGACGTCAATGGGAGTTTGTTTTGGCACCAAAATCA
ACGGGACTTTCCAAAATGTCGTAACAACTCCGCCCCATTGACGCAAATGGGCGGTAGGCGTGTACGGTGG
GAGGTCTATATAAGCAGAGCTGGTTTAGTGAACCGTCAGATCCGCTAGCGCTACCGGACTCAGATCTCGA
GCTCAAGCTTCGAATTCTAATGCAAATACAGAGCTTCTATCACTCAGCTTCACTAAAAACCCAGGAGGCT
TTTAAAAGCCTACAAAAAACCTTATACAACGGAATGCAGATTCTCTCAGGCCAGGGCAAAGCGCCGGCTA
AAGCGCCCGACGCTCGCCCGGAAATTATTGTCCTGCGAGAACCCGGCGCGACATGGGGGAATTATCTACA
GCATCAGAAGGCGTCTAACCACTCGCTGCATAACCTCTATAACTTACAGCGCGATCTTCTTACCGTCGCG
GCAACCGTTCTGGGTAAACAAGACCCGGTTCTAACGTCAATGGCAAACCAAATGGAGTTAGCCAAAGTTA
AAGCGGACCGGCCAGCAACAAAACAAGAAGAAGCCGCGGCAAAAGCATTGAAGAAAAATCTTATCGAACT
TATTGCAGCACGCACTCAGCAGCAGGATGGCTTACCTGCAAAAGAAGCTCATCGCTTTGCGGCAGTAGCG
TTTAGAGATGCTCAGGTCAAGCAGCTTAATAACCAGCCCTGGCAAACCATAAAAAATACACTCACGCATA
ACGGGCATCACTATACCAACACGCAGCTCCCTGCAGCAGAGATGAAAATCGGCGCAAAAGATATCTTTCC
CAGTGCTTATGAGGGAAAGGGCGTATGCAGTTGGGATACCAAGAATATTCATCACGCCAATAATTTGTGG
ATGTCCACGGTGAGTGTGCATGAGGACGGTAAAGATAAAACGCTTTTTTGCGGGATACGTCATGGCGTGC
TTTCCCCCTATCATGAAAAAGATCCGCTTCTGCGTCACGTCGGCGCTGAAAACAAAGCCAAAGAAGTATT
AACTGCGGCACTTTTTAGTAAACCTGAGTTGCTTAACAAAGCCTTAGCGGGCGAGGCGGTAAGCCTGAAA
CTGGTATCCGTCGGGTTACTCACCGCGTCGAATATTTTCGGCAAAGAGGGAACGATGGTCGAGGACCAAA
TGCGCGCATGGCAATCGTTGACCCAGCCGGGAAAAATGATTCATTTAAAAATCCGCAATAAAGATGGCGA
TCTACAGACGGTAAAAATAAAACCGGACGTCGCCGCATTTAATGTGGGTGTTAATGAGCTGGCGCTCAAG
CTCGGCTTTGGCCTTAAGGCATCGGATAGCTATAATGCCGAGGCGCTACATCAGTTATTAGGCAATGATT
TACGCCCTGAAGCCAGACCAGGTGGCTGGGTTGGCGAATGGCTGGCGCAATACCCGGATAATTATGAGGT
CGTCAATACATTAGCGCGCCAGATTAAGGATATATGGAAAAATAACCAACATCATAAAGATGGCGGCGAA
CCCTATAAACTCGCACAACGCCTTGCCATGTTAGCCCATGAAATTGACGCGGTACCCGCCTGGAATTGTA
AAAGCGGCAAAGATCGTACAGGGATGATGGATTCAGAAATCAAGCGAGAGATCATTTCCTTACATCAGAC
CCATATGTTAAGTGCGCCTGGTAGTCTTCCGGATAGCGGTGGACAGAAAATTTTCCAAAAAGTATTACTG
AATAGCGGTAACCTGGAGATTCAGAAACAAAATACGGGCGGGGCGGGAAACAAAGTAATGAAAAATTTAT
CGCCAGAGGTGCTCAATCTTTCCTATCAAAAACGAGTTGGGGATGAAAATATTTGGCAGTCAGTAAAAGG
CATTTCTTCATTAATCACATCTCCCGGGATCCACCGGCCGGTCGCCACCATGGTGAGCAAGGGCGAGGAG
CTGTTCACCGGGGTGGTGCCCATCCTGGTCGAGCTGGACGGCGACGTAAACGGCCACAAGTTCAGCGTGT
CCGGCGAGGGCGAGGGCGATGCCACCTACGGCAAGCTGACCCTGAAGTTCATCTGCACCACCGGCAAGCT
GCCCGTGCCCTGGCCCACCCTCGTGACCACCCTGACCTACGGCGTGCAGTGCTTCAGCCGCTACCCCGAC
CACATGAAGCAGCACGACTTCTTCAAGTCCGCCATGCCCGAAGGCTACGTCCAGGAGCGCACCATCTTCT
TCAAGGACGACGGCAACTACAAGACCCGCGCCGAGGTGAAGTTCGAGGGCGACACCCTGGTGAACCGCAT
CGAGCTGAAGGGCATCGACTTCAAGGAGGACGGCAACATCCTGGGGCACAAGCTGGAGTACAACTACAAC
AGCCACAACGTCTATATCATGGCCGACAAGCAGAAGAACGGCATCAAGGTGAACTTCAAGATCCGCCACA
ACATCGAGGACGGCAGCGTGCAGCTCGCCGACCACTACCAGCAGAACACCCCCATCGGCGACGGCCCCGT
GCTGCTGCCCGACAACCACTACCTGAGCACCCAGTCCGCCCTGAGCAAAGACCCCAACGAGAAGCGCGAT
CACATGGTCCTGCTGGAGTTCGTGACCGCCGCCGGGATCACTCTCGGCATGGACGAGCTGTACAAGTAAA
GCGGCCGCGACTCTAGATCATAATCAGCCATACCACATTTGTAGAGGTTTTACTTGCTTTAAAAAACCTC
CCACACCTCCCCCTGAACCTGAAACATAAAATGAATGCAATTGTTGTTGTTAACTTGTTTATTGCAGCTT
ATAATGGTTACAAATAAAGCAATAGCATCACAAATTTCACAAATAAAGCATTTTTTTCACTGCATTCTAG
TTGTGGTTTGTCCAAACTCATCAATGTATCTTAAGGCGTAAATTGTAAGCGTTAATATTTTGTTAAAATT
CGCGTTAAATTTTTGTTAAATCAGCTCATTTTTTAACCAATAGGCCGAAATCGGCAAAATCCCTTATAAA
TCAAAAGAATAGACCGAGATAGGGT
[37 nt withheld, positions 3456-3492]
AAAGAACGTGGACTCCAACGTCAAAGG
[49 nt withheld, positions 3520-3568]
T
[91 nt withheld, positions 3570-3660]
G
[124 nt withheld, positions 3662-3785]
CAGGTGGCACTTTTCGGGGAAATGTGCGCGGAACCCCTATTTGTTTATTTTTCTAAATACATTCAAATAT
GTATCCGCTCATGAGACAATAACCCTGATAAATGCTTCAATAATATTGAAAAAGGAAGAGTCCTGAGGCG
GAAAGAACCAGCTGTGGAATGTGTGTCAGTTAGGGTGTGGAAAGTCCCCAGGCTCCCCAGCAGGCAGAAG
TATGCAAAGCATGCATCTCAATTAGTCAGCAACCAGGTGTGGAAAGTCCCCAGGCTCCCCAGCAGGCAGA
AGTATGCAAAGCATGCATCTCAATTAGTCAGCAACCATAGTCCCGCCCCTAACTCCGCCCATCCCGCCCC
TAACTCCGCCCAGTTCCGCCCATTCTCCGCCCCATGGCTGACTAATTTTTTTTATTTATGCAGAGGCCGA
GGCCGCCTCGGCCTCTGAGCTATTCCAGAAGTAGTGAGGAGGCTTTTTTGGAGGCCTAGGCTTTTGCAAA
GATCGATCAAGAGACAGGATGAGGATCGTTTCGCATGATTGAACAAGATGGATTGCACGCAGGTTCTCCG
GCCGCTTGGGTGGAGAGGCTATTCGGCTATGACTGGGCACAACAGACAATCGGCTGCTCTGATGCCGCCG
TGTTCCGGCTGTCAGCGCAGGGGCGCCCGGTTCTTTTTGTCAAGACCGACCTGTCCGGTGCCCTGAATGA
ACTGCAAGACGAGGCAGCGCGGCTATCGTGGCTGGCCACGACGGGCGTTCCTTGCGCAGCTGTGCTCGAC
GTTGTCACTGAAGCGGGAAGGGACTGGCTGCTATTGGGCGAAGTGCCGGGGCAGGATCTCCTGTCATCTC
ACCTTGCTCCTGCCGAGAAAGTATCCATCATGGCTGATGCAATGCGGCGGCTGCATACGCTTGATCCGGC
TACCTGCCCATTCGACCACCAAGCGAAACATCGCATCGAGCGAGCACGTACTCGGATGGAAGCCGGTCTT
GTCGATCAGGATGATCTGGACGAAGAGCATCAGGGGCTCGCGCCAGCCGAACTGTTCGCCAGGCTCAAGG
CGAGCATGCCCGACGGCGAGGATCTCGTCGTGACCCATGGCGATGCCTGCTTGCCGAATATCATGGTGGA
AAATGGCCGCTTTTCTGGATTCATCGACTGTGGCCGGCTGGGTGTGGCGGACCGCTATCAGGACATAGCG
TTGGCTACCCGTGATATTGCTGAAGAGCTTGGCGGCGAATGGGCTGACCGCTTCCTCGTGCTTTACGGTA
TCGCCGCTCCCGATTCGCAGCGCATCGCCTTCTATCGCCTTCTTGACGAGTTCTTCTGAGCGGGACTCTG
GGGTTCGAAATGACCGACCAAGCGACGCCCAACCTGCCATCACGAGATTTCGATTCCACCGCCGCCTTCT
ATGAAAGGTTGGGCTTCGGAATCGTTTTCCGGGACGCCGGCTGGATGATCCTCCAGCGCGGGGATCTCAT
GCTGGAGTTCTTCGCCCACCCTAGGGGGAGGCTAACTGAAACACGGAAGGAGACAATACCGGAAGGAACC
CGCGCTATGACGGCAATAAAAAGACAGAATAAAACGCACGGTGTTGGGTCGTTTGTTCATAAACGCGGGG
TTCGGTCCCAGGGCTGGCACTCTGTCGATACCCCACCGAGACCCCATTGGGGCCAATACGCCCGCGTTTC
TTCCTTTTCCCCACCCCACCCCCCAAGTTCGGGTGAAGGCCCAGGGCTCGCAGCCAACGTCGGGGCGGCA
GGCCCTGCCATAGCCTCAGGTTACTCATATATACTTTAGATTGATTTAAAACTTCATTTTTAATTTAAAA
GGATCTAGGTGAAGATCCTTTTTGATAATCTCATGACCAAAATCCCTTAACGTGAGTTTTCGTTCCACTG
AGCGTCAGACCCCGTAGAAAAGATCAAAGGATCTTCTTGAGATCCTTTTTTTCTGCGCGTAATCTGCTGC
TTGCAAACAAAAAAACCACCGCTACCAGCGGTGGTTTGTTTGCCGGATCAAGAGCTACCAACTCTTTTTC
CGAAGGTAACTGGCTTCAGCAGAGCGCAGATACCAAATACTGTTCTTCTAGTGTAGCCGTAGTTAGGCCA
CCACTTCAAGAACTCTGTAGCACCGCCTACATACCTCGCTCTGCTAATCCTGTTACCAGTGGCTGCTGCC
AGTGGCGATAAGTCGTGTCTTACCGGGTTGGACTCAAGACGATAGTTACCGGATAAGGCGCAGCGGTCGG
GCTGAACGGGGGGTTCGTGCACACAGCCCAGCTTGGAGCGAACGACCTACACCGAACTGAGATACCTACA
GCGTGAGCTATGAGAAAGCGCCACGCTTCCCGAAGGGAGAAAGGCGGACAGGTATCCGGTAAGCGGCAGG
GTCGGAACAGGAGAGCGCACGAGGGAGCTTCCAGGGGGAAACGCCTGGTATCTTTATAGTCCTGTCGGGT
TTCGCCACCTCTGACTTGAGCGTCGATTTTTGTGATGCTCGTCAGGGGGGCGGAGCCTATGGAAAAACGC
CAGCAACGCGGCCTTTTTACGGTTCCTGGCCTTTTGCTGGCCTTTTGCTCACATGTTCTTTCCTGCGTTA
TCCCCTGATTCTGTGGATAACCGTAT
